Addgene plasmid #47871: pSTBlue-U6-sgRNA(tdTomato)
Purpose: This plasmid contains expression cassette for sgRNA targeting tdTomato.
Depositing lab: Erik Sontheimer & James Thomson. Depositing organization: Morgridge Institute for Research. Publication: Efficient genome engineering in human pluripotent stem cells using Cas9 from Neisseria meningitidis. Hou Z, Zhang Y, Propson NE, Howden SE, Chu LF, Sontheimer EJ, Thomson JA. Proc Natl Acad Sci U S A. 2013 Aug 12. 10.1073/pnas.1313587110 PubMed 23940360.
Backbone
  Vector backbone: pstBlue-1
  Backbone manufacturer: novagen
  Backbone size w/o insert (bp): 3851
  Total vector size (bp): 4301
  Vector type: Mammalian Expression, CRISPR
Growth in bacteria
  Bacterial resistance: Ampicillin, 100 μg/mL
  Growth temperature: 37°C
  Growth strain: Top10
  Copy number: High Copy
Gene/Insert
  Gene/Insert name: sgRNA-tdTomato
  Species: Synthetic
  Insert size (bp): 151
  Promoter: U6
  Cloning method: Restriction Enzyme; 5′ cloning site EcoRV (destroyed during cloning); 3′ cloning site EcoRV (destroyed during cloning)
  Sequencing primers: 5′ T7; 3′ SP6
Terms and licenses: Academic/Nonprofit Terms; Industry Terms: Not Available to Industry
Depositor comments: Note that this plasmid is only compatible with Neisseria meningitidis CRISPR systems.
How to cite: pSTBlue-U6-sgRNA(tdTomato) was a gift from Erik Sontheimer & James Thomson (Addgene plasmid # 47871 ; http://n2t.net/addgene:47871 ; RRID:Addgene_47871)
