[The description below was written by a language model from this plasmid's Addgene catalogue record and pLannotate feature annotations shown in this document.]
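Description:
pSTBlue-U6-sgRNA(tdTomato) is a small (about 4.3 kb) guide-RNA expression plasmid built on the Novagen pSTBlue-1 cloning vector and classed as a mammalian expression/CRISPR construct. It is maintained in E. coli at high copy through a ColE1/pUC-type origin and is selected with ampicillin via the β-lactamase gene. The feature table also shows a kanamycin resistance gene (aph(3')-Ia) carried by the backbone, along with an f1 phage origin for single-stranded DNA production. The remaining backbone elements are those of a blue/white screening vector: lac promoter, operator and CAP site, fragments of lacZα and lacI, and flanking T7 and SP6 promoters, which here serve mainly as sequencing primer sites. The insert was placed in the EcoRV site, which was destroyed during cloning.

The payload is a synthetic single-guide RNA cassette driven by the human U6 promoter, an RNA polymerase III promoter suited to producing short, uncapped, non-polyadenylated transcripts in mammalian cells. Immediately downstream lies a short stretch annotated as a dTomato fragment. This is not a coding region but the spacer that directs targeting to the tdTomato reporter gene. It is followed by sequence derived from the Neisseria meningitidis tracrRNA, forming the guide scaffold. The depositor notes that the guide is compatible only with N. meningitidis CRISPR systems, so it must be paired with NmCas9 supplied from a separate construct, since no nuclease is encoded here. The plasmid comes from work on genome engineering in human pluripotent stem cells with NmCas9, where it would be used to direct that nuclease to tdTomato sequences.
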