Features (pLannotate 1.2.2; 15 found; start..end, strand, type, name):
     24..42      +  promoter       T7 promoter: promoter for bacteriophage T7 RNA polymerase
    143..383     +  promoter       U6 promoter: RNA polymerase III promoter for human U6 snRNA
    391..415     +  CDS            dTomato (fragment): dimeric variant of DsRed fluorescent protein (Shaner et al., 2004) mammalian codon-optimized
    444..536     +  misc_RNA       Nm tracrRNA: trans-activating CRISPR RNA for the Neisseria meningitidis CRISPR/Cas9 system (Hou et al., 2013)
    634..652     -  promoter       SP6 promoter: promoter for bacteriophage SP6 RNA polymerase
    662..819     +  CDS            lacZα (fragment): LacZα fragment of β-galactosidase; lacZ fragment
    850..1278    -  rep_origin     f1 ori (sequence partly withheld): f1 bacteriophage origin of replication; arrow indicates direction of (+) strand synthesis
   1305..1409    +  promoter       AmpR promoter: bla
   1410..2270    +  CDS            AmpR: β-lactamase; bla; confers resistance to ampicillin, carbenicillin, and related antibiotics
   2416..3231    +  CDS            KanR: aminoglycoside phosphotransferase; aph(3')-Ia; confers resistance to kanamycin in bacteria or G418 (Geneticin®) in eukaryotes
   3316..3904    +  rep_origin     ori: high-copy-number ColE1/pMB1/pBR322/pUC origin of replication
   4087..4179    +  CDS            lacI (fragment): lac repressor; lacI; The lac repressor binds to the lac operator to inhibit transcription in E. coli. This inhibition can be relieved by adding lactose or isopropyl-β-D-thiogalactopyranoside (IPTG).
   4192..4213    +  protein_bind   CAP binding site: CAP binding activates transcription in the presence of cAMP. E. coli catabolite activator protein
   4228..4258    +  promoter       lac promoter: promoter for the E. coli lac operon
   4266..4282    +  protein_bind   lac operator: The lac repressor binds to the lac operator to inhibit transcription in E. coli. This inhibition can be relieved by adding lactose or isopropyl-β-D-thiogalactopyranoside (IPTG). lac repressor encoded by lacI
>Addgene plasmid #47871 | pSTBlue-U6-sgRNA(tdTomato) | depositor full sequence | sequence record 68838 | pSTBlue-U6-sgRNA(tdTomato) sequence 4301 bps
ATGACCATGATTACGCCAAGCTCTAATACGACTCACTATAGGGAAAGCTCGGTACCACGCATGCTGCAGA
CGCGTTACGTATCGGATCCAGAATTCGTGATCCAAGCTCGGATCCGATATCGACGTCAAGGTCGGGCAGG
AAGAGGGCCTATTTCCCATGATTCCTTCATATTTGCATATACGATACAAGGCTGTTAGAGAGATAATTAG
AATTAATTTGACTGTAAACACAAAGATATTAGTACAAAATACGTGACGTAGAAAGTAATAATTTCTTGGG
TAGTTTGCAGTTTTAAAATTATGTTTTAAAATGGACTATCATATGCTTACCGTAACTTGAAAGTATTTCG
ATTTCTTGGCTTTATATATCTTGTGGAAAGGACGAAACACCGTACGTGAAGCACCCCGCCGACATGTTGT
AGCTCCCTTTCTCATTTCGGAAACGAAATGAGAACCGTTGCTACAATAAGGCCGTCTGAAAAGATGTGCC
GCAACGCTCTGCCCCTTAAAGCTTCTGCTTTAAGGGGCATCGTTTATTTCGGTTTTTTTGCATCTGAATT
CGTCGACAAGCTTCTCGAGCCTAGGCTAGCTCTAGACCACACGTGTGGGGGCCCGAGCTCGCGGCCGCTG
TATTCTATAGTGTCACCTAAATGGCCGCACAATTCACTGGCCGTCGTTTTACAACGTCGTGACTGGGAAA
ACCCTGGCGTTACCCAACTTAATCGCCTTGCAGCACATCCCCCTTTCGCCAGCTGGCGTAATAGCGAAGA
GGCCCGCACCGATCGCCCTTCCCAACAGTTGCGCAGCCTGAATGGCGAATGGAAATTGTAAGCGTTAATA
TTTTGTTAAAATTCGCGTTAAATTTTTGTTAAATCAGCTCATTTTTTAACCAATAGGCCGAAATCGGCAA
AATCCCTTATAAATCAAAAGAATAGACCGAGATAGGGT
[37 nt withheld, positions 949-985]
AAAGAACGTGGACTCCAACGTCAAAGG
[49 nt withheld, positions 1013-1061]
T
[91 nt withheld, positions 1063-1153]
G
[124 nt withheld, positions 1155-1278]
CAGGTGGCACTTTTCGGGGAAATGTGCGCGGAACCCCTATTTGTTTATTTTTCTAAATACATTCAAATAT
GTATCCGCTCATGAGACAATAACCCTGATAAATGCTTCAATAATATTGAAAAAGGAAGAGTATGAGTATT
CAACATTTCCGTGTCGCCCTTATTCCCTTTTTTGCGGCATTTTGCCTTCCTGTTTTTGCTCACCCAGAAA
CGCTGGTGAAAGTAAAAGATGCTGAAGATCAGTTGGGTGCACGAGTGGGTTACATCGAACTGGATCTCAA
CAGCGGTAAGATCCTTGAGAGTTTTCGCCCCGAAGAACGTTTTCCAATGATGAGCACTTTTAAAGTTCTG
CTATGTGGCGCGGTATTATCCCGTATTGACGCCGGGCAAGAGCAACTCGGTCGCCGCATACACTATTCTC
AGAATGACTTGGTTGAGTACTCACCAGTCACAGAAAAGCATCTTACGGATGGCATGACAGTAAGAGAATT
ATGCAGTGCTGCCATAACCATGAGTGATAACACTGCGGCCAACTTACTTCTGACAACGATCGGAGGACCG
AAGGAGCTAACCGCTTTTTTGCACAACATGGGGGATCATGTAACTCGCCTTGATCGTTGGGAACCGGAGC
TGAATGAAGCCATACCAAACGACGAGCGTGACACCACGATGCCTGTAGCAATGGCAACAACGTTGCGCAA
ACTATTAACTGGCGAACTACTTACTCTAGCTTCCCGGCAACAATTAATAGACTGGATGGAGGCGGATAAA
GTTGCAGGACCACTTCTGCGCTCGGCCCTTCCGGCTGGCTGGTTTATTGCTGATAAATCTGGAGCCGGTG
AGCGTGGGTCTCGCGGTATCATTGCAGCACTGGGGCCAGATGGTAAGCCCTCCCGTATCGTAGTTATCTA
CACGACGGGGAGTCAGGCAACTATGGATGAACGAAATAGACAGATCGCTGAGATAGGTGCCTCACTGATT
AAGCATTGGTAACTGTCAGACCAAGTTTACTCATATATACTTTAGATTGATTTAAAACTTCATTTTTAAT
TTAAAAGGATCTAGGTGAAGATCCTTTTTGATAATCTCATGAACAATAAAACTGTCTGCTTACATAAACA
GTAATACAAGGGGTGTTATGAGCCATATTCAACGGGAAACGTCTTGCTCTAGGCCGCGATTAAATTCCAA
CATGGATGCTGATTTATATGGGTATAAATGGGCTCGCGATAATGTCGGGCAATCAGGTGCGACAATCTAT
CGATTGTATGGGAAGCCCGATGCGCCAGAGTTGTTTCTGAAACATGGCAAAGGTAGCGTTGCCAATGATG
TTACAGATGAGATGGTCAGACTAAACTGGCTGACGGAATTTATGCCTCTTCCGACCATCAAGCATTTTAT
CCGTACTCCTGATGATGCATGGTTACTCACCACTGCGATCCCCGGGAAAACAGCATTCCAGGTATTAGAA
GAATATCCTGATTCAGGTGAAAATATTGTTGATGCGCTGGCAGTGTTCCTGCGCCGGTTGCATTCGATTC
CTGTTTGTAATTGTCCTTTTAACAGCGATCGCGTATTTCGTCTCGCTCAGGCGCAATCACGAATGAATAA
CGGTTTGGTTGATGCGAGTGATTTTGATGACGAGCGTAATGGCTGGCCTGTTGAACAAGTCTGGAAAGAA
ATGCATAAACTTTTGCCATTCTCACCGGATTCAGTCGTCACTCATGGTGATTTCTCACTTGATAACCTTA
TTTTTGACGAGGGGAAATTAATAGGTTGTATTGATGTTGGACGAGTCGGAATCGCAGACCGATACCAGGA
TCTTGCCATCCTATGGAACTGCCTCGGTGAGTTTTCTCCTTCATTACAGAAACGGCTTTTTCAAAAATAT
GGTATTGATAATCCTGATATGAATAAATTGCAGTTTCATTTGATGCTCGATGAGTTTTTCTAAGAATTAA
TTCATGACCAAAATCCCTTAACGTGAGTTTTCGTTCCACTGAGCGTCAGACCCCGTAGAAAAGATCAAAG
GATCTTCTTGAGATCCTTTTTTTCTGCGCGTAATCTGCTGCTTGCAAACAAAAAAACCACCGCTACCAGC
GGTGGTTTGTTTGCCGGATCAAGAGCTACCAACTCTTTTTCCGAAGGTAACTGGCTTCAGCAGAGCGCAG
ATACCAAATACTGTCCTTCTAGTGTAGCCGTAGTTAGGCCACCACTTCAAGAACTCTGTAGCACCGCCTA
CATACCTCGCTCTGCTAATCCTGTTACCAGTGGCTGCTGCCAGTGGCGATAAGTCGTGTCTTACCGGGTT
GGACTCAAGACGATAGTTACCGGATAAGGCGCAGCGGTCGGGCTGAACGGGGGGTTCGTGCACACAGCCC
AGCTTGGAGCGAACGACCTACACCGAACTGAGATACCTACAGCGTGAGCTATGAGAAAGCGCCACGCTTC
CCGAAGGGAGAAAGGCGGACAGGTATCCGGTAAGCGGCAGGGTCGGAACAGGAGAGCGCACGAGGGAGCT
TCCAGGGGGAAACGCCTGGTATCTTTATAGTCCTGTCGGGTTTCGCCACCTCTGACTTGAGCGTCGATTT
TTGTGATGCTCGTCAGGGGGGCGGAGCCTATGGAAAAACGCCAGCAACGCGGCCTTTTTACGGTTCCTGG
CCTTTTGCTGGCCTTTTGCTCACATGTTCTTTCCTGCGTTATCCCCTGATTCTGTGGATAACCGTATTAC
CGCCTTTGAGTGAGCTGATACCGCTCGCCGCAGCCGAACGACCGAGCGCAGCGAGTCAGTGAGCGAGGAA
GCGGAAGAGCGCCCAATACGCAAACCGCCTCTCCCCGCGCGTTGGCCGATTCATTAATGCAGCTGGCACG
ACAGGTTTCCCGACTGGAAAGCGGGCAGTGAGCGCAACGCAATTAATGTGAGTTAGCTCACTCATTAGGC
ACCCCAGGCTTTACACTTTATGCTTCCGGCTCGTATGTTGTGTGGAATTGTGAGCGGATAACAATTTCAC
ACAGGAAACAGCT
