>Addgene plasmid #47871 | pSTBlue-U6-sgRNA(tdTomato) | addgene partial sequence | sequence record 73170 | M13_pUC_rev
ACGACTCACTATAGGGAAAGCTCGGTACCACGCATGCTGCAGACGCGTTACGTATCGGATCCAGAATTCG
TGATCCAAGCTCGGATCCGATATCGACGTCAAGGTCGGGCAGGAAGAGGGCCTATTTCCCATGATTCCTT
CATATTTGCATATACGATACAAGGCTGTTAGAGAGATAATTAGAATTAATTTGACTGTAAACACAAAGAT
ATTAGTACAAAATACGTGACGTAGAAAGTAATAATTTCTTGGGTAGTTTGCAGTTTTAAAATTATGTTTT
AAAATGGACTATCATATGCTTACCGTAACTTGAAAGTATTTCGATTTCTTGGCTTTATATATCTTGTGGA
AAGGACGAAACACCGTACGTGAAGCACCCCGCCGACATGTTGTAGCTCCCTTTCTCATTTCGGAAACGAA
ATGAGAACCGTTGCTACAATAAGGCCGTCTGAAAAGATGTGCCGCAACGCTCTGCCCCTTAAAGCTTCTG
CTTTAAGGGGCATCGTTTATTTCGGTTTTTTTGCATCTGAATTCGTCGACAAGCTTCTCGAGCCTAGGCT
AGCTCTAGACCACACGTGTGGGGGCCCGAGCTCGCGGCCGCTGTATTCTATAGTGTCACCTAAATGGCCG
CACAATTCACTGGCCGTCGTTTTACAACGTCGTGACTGGGAAAACCCTGGCGTTACCCAACTTAATCGCC
TTGCAGCACATCCCCCTTTCGCCAGCTGGCGTAATAGCGAAGAGGCCCGCACCGATCGCCCTTCCCAACA
GTTGCGCAGCCTGAATGGCGAATGGAAATTGTAAGCGTTAATATTTTGTTAAAATTCGCGTTAAATTTTT
GTTAAATCAGCTCATTTTTTAACCAATAGGCCGAAATCGGCAAAATCCCTTATAAATCAAAAGAATAGAC
CGAGATAGGGT
[37 nt withheld, positions 922-958]
AAAGAACGTGGACTC
